Addgene plasmid #174328: pEGFPN1-hNKD2
Purpose: encodes human NKD2 cDNA with a C-terminal GFP-fusion.
Depositing lab: Sonal Srikanth. Depositing organization: University of California, Los Angeles (UCLA). Publication: NKD2 mediates stimulation-dependent ORAI1 trafficking to augment Ca(2+) entry in T cells. Wu B, Woo JS, Vila P, Jew M, Leung J, Sun Z, Srikanth S, Gwack Y. Cell Rep. 2021 Aug 24;36(8):109603. doi: 10.1016/j.celrep.2021.109603. PubMed 34433025.
Backbone
  Vector backbone: pEGFPN1
  Backbone size w/o insert (bp): 4700
  Vector type: Mammalian Expression
  Selectable markers: Neomycin (select with G418)
Growth in bacteria
  Bacterial resistance: Kanamycin, 50 μg/mL
  Growth temperature: 37°C
  Growth strain: DH5alpha
  Copy number: High Copy
Gene/Insert
  Gene/Insert name: Homo sapiens NKD inhibitor of WNT signaling pathway 2 (alt name: NKD2)
  Species: H. sapiens (human)
  Insert size (bp): 1355
  GenBank ID: NM_033120.4
  Entrez Gene: NKD2 (a.k.a. Naked2)
  Promoter: CMV
  Tag / fusion protein: GFP tag (C terminal on backbone)
  Cloning method: Restriction Enzyme; 5′ cloning site XhoI (not destroyed); 3′ cloning site EcoRI (not destroyed)
  Sequencing primers: 5′ GFP-F
Terms and licenses: Academic/Nonprofit Terms; Industry Terms: Not Available to Industry
How to cite: pEGFPN1-hNKD2 was a gift from Sonal Srikanth (Addgene plasmid # 174328 ; http://n2t.net/addgene:174328 ; RRID:Addgene_174328)
