[The description below was written by a language model from this plasmid's Addgene catalogue record and pLannotate feature annotations shown in this document.]
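Description:
pEGFPN1-hNKD2 is a mammalian expression plasmid built on the pEGFPN1 backbone that produces human NKD2 (Naked2, NKD inhibitor of WNT signaling pathway 2) fused at its C terminus to EGFP. The sequenced construct is about 6.1 kb. The NKD2 cDNA of roughly 1.35 kb was inserted between the XhoI and EcoRI sites of the multiple cloning site, both of which remain intact. It lies downstream of the human cytomegalovirus immediate early enhancer and promoter and upstream of the backbone's mammalian codon-optimized EGFP coding sequence. A short stretch of residual polylinker connects the two reading frames, and the transcript is terminated by an SV40 polyadenylation signal.

In E. coli the plasmid replicates from a high-copy ColE1/pUC-type origin and is selected with kanamycin. An f1 phage origin is also present. A single Tn5 aminoglycoside phosphotransferase (NeoR/KanR) gene serves as the marker in both hosts. A bacterial bla-type promoter drives it in E. coli, while the adjacent SV40 enhancer/early promoter drives it in mammalian cells, with an HSV TK polyadenylation signal, so stable transfectants can be selected with G418. The small annotated fragments of RSF ori, large T antigen, ble and bGH poly(A) are partial matches and most likely do not represent functional elements.

NKD2 is described as a cell-autonomous antagonist of canonical Wnt signalling that also takes part in TGFA processing and basolateral targeting. The GFP fusion allows the protein's expression and subcellular localization to be followed by fluorescence in transfected cells. The associated publication concerns NKD2-mediated, stimulation-dependent trafficking of ORAI1 and calcium entry in T cells.
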