Features (pLannotate 1.2.2; 17 found; start..end, strand, type, name):
      1..26      +  rep_origin     RSF ori (fragment): Plasmids containing the RSF 1030 origin of replication can be propagated in E. coli cells that contain additional plasmids with compatible origins.
     94..397     +  enhancer       CMV enhancer: human cytomegalovirus immediate early enhancer
    398..601     +  promoter       CMV promoter: human cytomegalovirus (CMV) immediate early promoter
    624..651     +  misc_feature   MCS (fragment): multiple cloning site
    652..2004    +  CDS            NKD2: NKD2_HUMAN - Experimental evidence at protein level: Swiss-Prot protein existence level 1. Cell autonomous antagonist of the canonical Wnt signaling pathway. May activate a second Wnt signaling pathway that controls planar cell polarity (By similarity). Required for processing of TGFA and for targeting of TGFA to the basolateral membrane of polarized epithelial cells. From Homo sapiens (Human).
   2005..2042    +  misc_feature   MCS (fragment): multiple cloning site
   2056..2775    +  CDS            EGFP: the original enhanced GFP (Yang et al., 1996) mammalian codon-optimized
   2792..2875    +  CDS            large T antigen (fragment): large T antigen from SV40 (simian virus 40)
   2898..3019    +  polyA_signal   SV40 poly(A) signal: SV40 polyadenylation signal
   3053..3481    -  rep_origin     f1 ori (sequence partly withheld): f1 bacteriophage origin of replication; arrow indicates direction of (+) strand synthesis
   3508..3612    +  promoter       AmpR promoter: bla
   3614..3971    +  promoter       SV40 promoter: SV40 enhancer and early promoter
   4006..4800    +  CDS            NeoR/KanR: aminoglycoside phosphotransferase from Tn5; aph(3')-II (or nptII); confers resistance to neomycin, kanamycin, and G418 (Geneticin®)
   4821..4973    +  CDS            ble (fragment): BLE_KLEPN - Experimental evidence at protein level: Swiss-Prot protein existence level 1. Binding protein with a strong affinity to the bleomycin family of antibiotics. Binds to CL990; an antimitotic-antibiotic compound. From Klebsiella pneumoniae.
   5032..5079    +  polyA_signal   HSV TK poly(A) signal: herpes simplex virus thymidine kinase polyadenylation signal (Cole and Stacy, 1985)
   5170..5186    -  polyA_signal   bGH poly(A) signal (fragment): bovine growth hormone polyadenylation signal
   5408..5996    +  rep_origin     ori: high-copy-number ColE1/pMB1/pBR322/pUC origin of replication
>Addgene plasmid #174328 | pEGFPN1-hNKD2 | addgene full sequence | sequence record 349816 | Addgene NGS Result
GATTCTGTGGATAACCGTATTACCGCCATGCATTAGTTATTAATAGTAATCAATTACGGGGTCATTAGTT
CATAGCCCATATATGGAGTTCCGCGTTACATAACTTACGGTAAATGGCCCGCCTGGCTGACCGCCCAACG
ACCCCCGCCCATTGACGTCAATAATGACGTATGTTCCCATAGTAACGCCAATAGGGACTTTCCATTGACG
TCAATGGGTGGAGTATTTACGGTAAACTGCCCACTTGGCAGTACATCAAGTGTATCATATGCCAAGTACG
CCCCCTATTGACGTCAATGACGGTAAATGGCCCGCCTGGCATTATGCCCAGTACATGACCTTATGGGACT
TTCCTACTTGGCAGTACATCTACGTATTAGTCATCGCTATTACCATGGTGATGCGGTTTTGGCAGTACAT
CAATGGGCGTGGATAGCGGTTTGACTCACGGGGATTTCCAAGTCTCCACCCCATTGACGTCAATGGGAGT
TTGTTTTGGCACCAAAATCAACGGGACTTTCCAAAATGTCGTAACAACTCCGCCCCATTGACGCAAATGG
GCGGTAGGCGTGTACGGTGGGAGGTCTATATAAGCAGAGCTGGTTTAGTGAACCGTCAGATCCGCTAGCG
CTACCGGACTCAGATCTCGAGATGGGGAAACTGCAGTCGAAGCACGCCGCCGCCGCCCGCAAGCGGAGAG
AGAGCCCGGAAGGGGACAGCTTCGTGGCGTCCGCGTACGCGAGCGGCCGCAAAGGCGCGGAGGAAGCGGA
GCGGCGCGCGCGGGACAAGCAGGAGCTGCCCAATGGGGACCCCAAGGAGGGGCCTTTCCGGGAGGACCAG
TGTCCCCTACAGGTGGCACTCCCCGCTGAGAAAGCTGAGGGCCGCGAGCACCCGGGACAACTCCTCAGCG
CAGATGACGGAGAGAGGGCAGCAAACCGCGAGGGCCCGCGAGGACCGGGCGGGCAGCGCCTCAACATTGA
CGCACTCCAGTGCGATGTCTCGGTGGAGGAGGACGACCGCCAGGAGTGGACGTTCACGCTCTATGACTTT
GACAACTGCGGGAAGGTCACCAGGGAGGACATGTCCAGCCTCATGCACACCATCTATGAGGTCGTGGATG
CCTCGGTCAACCACTCCTCGGGCAGCAGCAAGACCCTCCGTGTGAAGCTAACCGTCAGCCCTGAGCCCTC
CAGCAAGAGGAAGGAGGGTCCTCCTGCTGGCCAGGACCGGGAGCCCACCCGTTGCAGGATGGAGGGTGAA
CTGGCAGAGGAGCCAAGGGTGGCTGACAGGAGGTTGTCTGCACACGTCAGGAGGCCCAGTACTGACCCCC
AGCCCTGCTCGGAGCGGGGGCCCTACTGCGTGGACGAGAACACGGAGCGCAGAAACCACTACCTGGACCT
CGCCGGGATTGAGAACTACACGTCCAGATTCGGCCCTGGGTCCCCTCCTGTGCAAGCAAAGCAGGAGCCC
CAGGGCAGGGCCTCGCACCTCCAGGCCCGGTCCCGCTCCCAGGAGCCAGATACACATGCCGTACACCACC
GCAGGTCACAGGTGCTGGTGGAACACGTCGTGCCAGCCTCGGAGCCTGCTGCCCGGGCCCTGGACACGCA
GCCCCGGCCGAAGGGGCCGGAGAAGCAGTTCCTCAAGTCCCCCAAGGGCTCCGGGAAGCCGCCTGGGGTG
CCAGCCAGCAGCAAGTCCGGGAAAGCCTTCAGCTACTACCTGCCGGCCGTCCTGCCGCCCCAGGCCCCTC
AGGACGGCCACCACCTCCCGCAGCCCCCACCGCCACCCTACGGCCACAAGCGGTACCGCCAAAAGGGCAG
GGAGGGCCACTCGCCACTCAAGGCCCCACACGCTCAGCCTGCCACAGTGGAGCACGAGGTGGTGCGGGAC
CTGCCGCCCACGCCAGCAGGAGAGGGCTACGCGGTGCCAGTGATCCAGCGGCACGAGCACCACCACCACC
ACGAGCACCACCACCACCACCACCACCACCACTTCCACCCGTCCCGAATTCTGCAGTCGACGGTACCGCG
GGCCCGGGATCCACCGGTCGCCACCATGGTGAGCAAGGGCGAGGAGCTGTTCACCGGGGTGGTGCCCATC
CTGGTCGAGCTGGACGGCGACGTAAACGGCCACAAGTTCAGCGTGTCCGGCGAGGGCGAGGGCGATGCCA
CCTACGGCAAGCTGACCCTGAAGTTCATCTGCACCACCGGCAAGCTGCCCGTGCCCTGGCCCACCCTCGT
GACCACCCTGACCTACGGCGTGCAGTGCTTCAGCCGCTACCCCGACCACATGAAGCAGCACGACTTCTTC
AAGTCCGCCATGCCCGAAGGCTACGTCCAGGAGCGCACCATCTTCTTCAAGGACGACGGCAACTACAAGA
CCCGCGCCGAGGTGAAGTTCGAGGGCGACACCCTGGTGAACCGCATCGAGCTGAAGGGCATCGACTTCAA
GGAGGACGGCAACATCCTGGGGCACAAGCTGGAGTACAACTACAACAGCCACAACGTCTATATCATGGCC
GACAAGCAGAAGAACGGCATCAAGGTGAACTTCAAGATCCGCCACAACATCGAGGACGGCAGCGTGCAGC
TCGCCGACCACTACCAGCAGAACACCCCCATCGGCGACGGCCCCGTGCTGCTGCCCGACAACCACTACCT
GAGCACCCAGTCCGCCCTGAGCAAAGACCCCAACGAGAAGCGCGATCACATGGTCCTGCTGGAGTTCGTG
ACCGCCGCCGGGATCACTCTCGGCATGGACGAGCTGTACAAGTAAAGCGGCCGCGACTCTAGATCATAAT
CAGCCATACCACATTTGTAGAGGTTTTACTTGCTTTAAAAAACCTCCCACACCTCCCCCTGAACCTGAAA
CATAAAATGAATGCAATTGTTGTTGTTAACTTGTTTATTGCAGCTTATAATGGTTACAAATAAAGCAATA
GCATCACAAATTTCACAAATAAAGCATTTTTTTCACTGCATTCTAGTTGTGGTTTGTCCAAACTCATCAA
TGTATCTTAAGGCGTAAATTGTAAGCGTTAATATTTTGTTAAAATTCGCGTTAAATTTTTGTTAAATCAG
CTCATTTTTTAACCAATAGGCCGAAATCGGCAAAATCCCTTATAAATCAAAAGAATAGACCGAGATAGGG
T
[37 nt withheld, positions 3152-3188]
AAAGAACGTGGACTCCAACGTCAAAGG
[49 nt withheld, positions 3216-3264]
T
[91 nt withheld, positions 3266-3356]
G
[124 nt withheld, positions 3358-3481]
CAGGTGGCACTTTTCGGGGAAATGTGCGCGGAACCCCTATTTGTTTATTTTTCTAAATACATTCAAATAT
GTATCCGCTCATGAGACAATAACCCTGATAAATGCTTCAATAATATTGAAAAAGGAAGAGTCCTGAGGCG
GAAAGAACCAGCTGTGGAATGTGTGTCAGTTAGGGTGTGGAAAGTCCCCAGGCTCCCCAGCAGGCAGAAG
TATGCAAAGCATGCATCTCAATTAGTCAGCAACCAGGTGTGGAAAGTCCCCAGGCTCCCCAGCAGGCAGA
AGTATGCAAAGCATGCATCTCAATTAGTCAGCAACCATAGTCCCGCCCCTAACTCCGCCCATCCCGCCCC
TAACTCCGCCCAGTTCCGCCCATTCTCCGCCCCATGGCTGACTAATTTTTTTTATTTATGCAGAGGCCGA
GGCCGCCTCGGCCTCTGAGCTATTCCAGAAGTAGTGAGGAGGCTTTTTTGGAGGCCTAGGCTTTTGCAAA
GATCGATCAAGAGACAGGATGAGGATCGTTTCGCATGATTGAACAAGATGGATTGCACGCAGGTTCTCCG
GCCGCTTGGGTGGAGAGGCTATTCGGCTATGACTGGGCACAACAGACAATCGGCTGCTCTGATGCCGCCG
TGTTCCGGCTGTCAGCGCAGGGGCGCCCGGTTCTTTTTGTCAAGACCGACCTGTCCGGTGCCCTGAATGA
ACTGCAAGACGAGGCAGCGCGGCTATCGTGGCTGGCCACGACGGGCGTTCCTTGCGCAGCTGTGCTCGAC
GTTGTCACTGAAGCGGGAAGGGACTGGCTGCTATTGGGCGAAGTGCCGGGGCAGGATCTCCTGTCATCTC
ACCTTGCTCCTGCCGAGAAAGTATCCATCATGGCTGATGCAATGCGGCGGCTGCATACGCTTGATCCGGC
TACCTGCCCATTCGACCACCAAGCGAAACATCGCATCGAGCGAGCACGTACTCGGATGGAAGCCGGTCTT
GTCGATCAGGATGATCTGGACGAAGAGCATCAGGGGCTCGCGCCAGCCGAACTGTTCGCCAGGCTCAAGG
CGAGCATGCCCGACGGCGAGGATCTCGTCGTGACCCATGGCGATGCCTGCTTGCCGAATATCATGGTGGA
AAATGGCCGCTTTTCTGGATTCATCGACTGTGGCCGGCTGGGTGTGGCGGACCGCTATCAGGACATAGCG
TTGGCTACCCGTGATATTGCTGAAGAGCTTGGCGGCGAATGGGCTGACCGCTTCCTCGTGCTTTACGGTA
TCGCCGCTCCCGATTCGCAGCGCATCGCCTTCTATCGCCTTCTTGACGAGTTCTTCTGAGCGGGACTCTG
GGGTTCGAAATGACCGACCAAGCGACGCCCAACCTGCCATCACGAGATTTCGATTCCACCGCCGCCTTCT
ATGAAAGGTTGGGCTTCGGAATCGTTTTCCGGGACGCCGGCTGGATGATCCTCCAGCGCGGGGATCTCAT
GCTGGAGTTCTTCGCCCACCCTAGGGGGAGGCTAACTGAAACACGGAAGGAGACAATACCGGAAGGAACC
CGCGCTATGACGGCAATAAAAAGACAGAATAAAACGCACGGTGTTGGGTCGTTTGTTCATAAACGCGGGG
TTCGGTCCCAGGGCTGGCACTCTGTCGATACCCCACCGAGACCCCATTGGGGCCAATACGCCCGCGTTTC
TTCCTTTTCCCCACCCCACCCCCCAAGTTCGGGTGAAGGCCCAGGGCTCGCAGCCAACGTCGGGGCGGCA
GGCCCTGCCATAGCCTCAGGTTACTCATATATACTTTAGATTGATTTAAAACTTCATTTTTAATTTAAAA
GGATCTAGGTGAAGATCCTTTTTGATAATCTCATGACCAAAATCCCTTAACGTGAGTTTTCGTTCCACTG
AGCGTCAGACCCCGTAGAAAAGATCAAAGGATCTTCTTGAGATCCTTTTTTTCTGCGCGTAATCTGCTGC
TTGCAAACAAAAAAACCACCGCTACCAGCGGTGGTTTGTTTGCCGGATCAAGAGCTACCAACTCTTTTTC
CGAAGGTAACTGGCTTCAGCAGAGCGCAGATACCAAATACTGTTCTTCTAGTGTAGCCGTAGTTAGGCCA
CCACTTCAAGAACTCTGTAGCACCGCCTACATACCTCGCTCTGCTAATCCTGTTACCAGTGGCTGCTGCC
AGTGGCGATAAGTCGTGTCTTACCGGGTTGGACTCAAGACGATAGTTACCGGATAAGGCGCAGCGGTCGG
GCTGAACGGGGGGTTCGTGCACACAGCCCAGCTTGGAGCGAACGACCTACACCGAACTGAGATACCTACA
GCGTGAGCTATGAGAAAGCGCCACGCTTCCCGAAGGGAGAAAGGCGGACAGGTATCCGGTAAGCGGCAGG
GTCGGAACAGGAGAGCGCACGAGGGAGCTTCCAGGGGGAAACGCCTGGTATCTTTATAGTCCTGTCGGGT
TTCGCCACCTCTGACTTGAGCGTCGATTTTTGTGATGCTCGTCAGGGGGGCGGAGCCTATGGAAAAACGC
CAGCAACGCGGCCTTTTTACGGTTCCTGGCCTTTTGCTGGCCTTTTGCTCACATGTTCTTTCCTGCGTTA
TCCCCT
